Addgene plasmid #165991: pET11b-SpyCatcher-HA2
Purpose: SpyCatcher-fused influenza HA ministem with removable HisTag
Depositing lab: Vesa Hytönen. Depositing organization: Tampere University, BioMediTech. Publication: Modular vaccine platform based on the norovirus-like particle. Lampinen V, Heinimaki S, Laitinen OH, Pesu M, Hankaniemi MM, Blazevic V, Hytonen VP. J Nanobiotechnology. 2021 Jan 19;19(1):25. doi: 10.1186/s12951-021-00772-0. PubMed 33468139.
Backbone
  Vector backbone: pET-11b
  Backbone size w/o insert (bp): 5676
  Total vector size (bp): 6435
  Vector type: Bacterial Expression
Growth in bacteria
  Bacterial resistance: Ampicillin, 100 μg/mL
  Growth temperature: 37°C
  Growth strain: DH5alpha
  Copy number: High Copy
Gene/Insert
  Gene/Insert name: SpyCatcher-HA2 (alt names: H1F; Influenza hemagglutinin ministem)
  Species: Synthetic
  Insert size (bp): 843
  Promoter: T7
  Tag / fusion protein: HisTag (N terminal on insert); SpyCatcher (N terminal on insert); Foldon (C terminal on insert)
  Cloning method: Restriction Enzyme; 5′ cloning site XbaI (not destroyed); 3′ cloning site BlpI (not destroyed)
  Sequencing primers: 5′ -; 3′ -
Resource information
  A portion of this plasmid was derived from a plasmid made by: The gene was syntesized and cloned by Genscript.
Terms and licenses: Academic/Nonprofit Terms; Industry Terms: Not Available to Industry
Depositor comments: Original publications: SpyCatcher: Zakeri B, Fierer JO, Celik E, Chittock EC, Schwarz-Linek U, Moy VT, Howarth M. Peptide tag forming a rapid covalent bond to a protein, through engineering a bacterial adhesin. Proc Natl Acad Sci U S A. 2012 Mar 20;109(12):E690-7. doi: 10.1073/pnas.1115485109. Epub 2012 Feb 24. PMID: 22366317; PMCID: PMC3311370. HA ministem: Mallajosyula VV, Citron M, Ferrara F, Lu X, Callahan C, Heidecker GJ, Sarma SP, Flynn JA, Temperton NJ, Liang X, Varadarajan R. Influenza hemagglutinin stem-fragment immunogen elicits broadly neutralizing antibodies and confers heterologous protection. Proc Natl Acad Sci U S A. 2014 Jun 24;111(25):E2514-23. doi: 10.1073/pnas.1402766111. Epub 2014 Jun 9. PMID: 24927560; PMCID: PMC4078824.
How to cite: pET11b-SpyCatcher-HA2 was a gift from Vesa Hytönen (Addgene plasmid # 165991 ; http://n2t.net/addgene:165991 ; RRID:Addgene_165991)
