[The description below was written by a language model from this plasmid's Addgene catalogue record and pLannotate feature annotations shown in this document.]
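Description:
pET11b-SpyCatcher-HA2 is a bacterial expression plasmid of about 6.4 kb built on the pET-11b backbone for T7-driven protein production in E. coli. It replicates from a ColE1/pBR322-type origin accompanied by rop and the bom region, and is selected with ampicillin through the β-lactamase gene. The catalogue lists it as high copy, although rop normally moderates copy number. The several tetracycline-resistance fragments in the feature table are non-functional pBR322 remnants characteristic of pET vectors, interrupted by the expression cassette and the lacI gene.

The synthetic insert of roughly 840 bp lies between the XbaI and BlpI sites, under a T7 promoter with an adjacent lac operator and the T7 gene 10 ribosome binding site, and is followed by the T7 terminator. Plasmid-encoded LacI keeps the cassette repressed until induction with IPTG in a host supplying T7 RNA polymerase. The encoded fusion carries an N-terminal His tag, described as removable (the record does not say how), then SpyCatcher, then an influenza hemagglutinin stem-fragment "ministem" immunogen (H1F), and finally the foldon trimerisation domain from phage T4 fibritin. The annotation detects the hemagglutinin fragments and the fibritin (wac) segment. It leaves the His tag and SpyCatcher region unlabelled, which corresponds to the gap between the ribosome binding site and the hemagglutinin sequence.

SpyCatcher forms a spontaneous covalent bond with the SpyTag peptide, so the purified antigen can be conjugated to SpyTag-bearing scaffolds. The associated publication describes a modular vaccine platform based on norovirus-like particles, indicating that this protein serves as an influenza antigen for display on such particles.
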