Features (pLannotate 1.2.2; 20 found; start..end, strand, type, name):
     10..38      +  promoter       tet promoter: E. coli promoter for tetracycline efflux protein gene
     86..190     +  CDS            TcR (fragment): tetracycline efflux protein; tet; confers resistance to tetracycline
    213..260     -  terminator     T7 terminator: transcription terminator for bacteriophage T7 RNA polymerase
    279..359     -  CDS            wac (fragment): WAC_BPT4 - Experimental evidence at protein level: Swiss-Prot protein existence level 1. Chaperone involved in tail fiber assembly and retraction. Acts as a chaperone helping to attach the long tail fibers to the virus during the assembly process. During phage assembly, twelve fibritin molecules attach to the phage neck via gp13: six molecules forming the collar and six molecules forming the whiskers. From Enterobacteria phage T4 (Bacteriophage T4).
    375..722     -  CDS            HA (fragment): HEMA_I34A1 - Experimental evidence at protein level: Swiss-Prot protein existence level 1. Binds to sialic acid-containing receptors on the cell surface, bringing about the attachment of the virus particle to the cell. This attachment induces virion internalization either through clathrin-dependent endocytosis or through clathrin- and caveolin- independent pathway. Plays a major role in the determination of host range restriction and virulence. Class I viral fusion protein. Responsible for penetration of the virus into the cell cytoplasm by mediating the fusion of the membrane of the endocytos
    723..806     -  CDS            HA (fragment): HEMA_I82A2 - Experimental evidence at transcript level: Swiss-Prot protein existence level 2. Binds to sialic acid-containing receptors on the cell surface, bringing about the attachment of the virus particle to the cell. This attachment induces virion internalization of about two third of the virus particles through clathrin-dependent endocytosis and about one third through a clathrin- and caveolin-independent pathway. Plays a major role in the determination of host range restriction and virulence. Class I viral fusion protein. Responsible for penetration of the virus into the cell cytoplasm
   1126..1148    -  RBS            RBS: efficient ribosome binding site from bacteriophage T7 gene 10 (Olins and Rangwala, 1989)
   1163..1187    -  protein_bind   lac operator: The lac repressor binds to the lac operator to inhibit transcription in E. coli. This inhibition can be relieved by adding lactose or isopropyl-β-D-thiogalactopyranoside (IPTG). lac repressor encoded by lacI
   1188..1206    -  promoter       T7 promoter: promoter for bacteriophage T7 RNA polymerase
   1228..1507    +  CDS            TcR (fragment): tetracycline efflux protein; tet; confers resistance to tetracycline
   1515..1592    +  promoter       lacI promoter: lacI
   1593..2675    +  CDS            lacI: lac repressor; lacI; The lac repressor binds to the lac operator to inhibit transcription in E. coli. This inhibition can be relieved by adding lactose or isopropyl-β-D-thiogalactopyranoside (IPTG).
   2688..2709    +  protein_bind   CAP binding site: CAP binding activates transcription in the presence of cAMP. E. coli catabolite activator protein
   2724..3348    +  CDS            TcR (fragment): tetracycline efflux protein; tet; confers resistance to tetracycline
   3590..3970    -  CDS            YPB1_ECOLX: Protein predicted: Swiss-Prot protein existence level 4. From Escherichia coli.
   3987..4178    +  CDS            rop: Rop protein, which maintains plasmids at low copy number; rop
   4280..4419    +  misc_feature   bom: basis of mobility region from pBR322
   4605..5193    -  rep_origin     ori: high-copy-number ColE1/pMB1/pBR322/pUC origin of replication
   5364..6224    -  CDS            AmpR: β-lactamase; bla; confers resistance to ampicillin, carbenicillin, and related antibiotics
   6225..6329    -  promoter       AmpR promoter: bla
>Addgene plasmid #165991 | pET11b-SpyCatcher-HA2 | addgene full sequence | sequence record 328137 | Addgene NGS Result
TTCTCATGTTTGACAGCTTATCATCGATAAGCTTTAATGCGGTAGTTTATCACAGTTAAATTGCTAACGC
AGTCAGGCACCGTGTATGAAATCTAACAATGCGCTCATCGTCATCCTCGGCACCGTCACCCTGGATGCTG
TAGGCATAGGCTTGGTTATGCCGGTACTGCCGGGCCTCTTGCGGGATATCCGGATATAGTTCCTCCTTTC
AGCAAAAAACCCCTCAAGACCCGTTTAGAGGCCCCAAGGGGTTATGCTAGTTATTGCTCAGCTTATTACA
GAAAGGTGGACAGCAGAACCCATTCACCATCTTTACGCACATACGCTTGACCATCACGCGGCGCTTCCGG
GATGTAACCGCCACCGGTACCCTGGCTATCATGCGCGTCCAGGGTACGTTCGTTCTCCAGCAGAACCAGC
AGTTCCGCGTTGTAGGTCCAGATGTCCAGAAAACCATCGTCCACTTTCTTGTTCAGGTTTTCCATACGTT
TCTCATCCTTGTTGAATTCCTTGCCGGTCGCGGTGTCTTGAATGTTCATTTTCTCGATAACGGTGTTCAC
CTTGTTGGTAATACCGTTGATCGCGTTCTGGGTCGCGCTACCCGCGCTGCCGTTACGCAGACCGGTAACC
ATACGCAGTTTCGCGCTACGCACATACTTCGGGCTTTCACCGTTGGTGGTCGGGTGGGTGTTCTGGTACG
GCAGGCTGCTGTTCGCGCTACCGTGGCTATCCTCCAGCAGGTTCACGCTGTGGGTAACGGTCACGTTCTT
TTCCAGAACGGTATCCACGGTGTCCTCGAGACCGTTAACGGTCACTTGGCCCTGCTCGTTAACGGTGAAG
GTGATCGCGGTCGCCACTTCATAACCATCCGGCGCCGCGGTTTCAACAAAGGTGTATTTGCCCGGATACA
GGTAGAAATCCTTCACTTGACCGTCGCTAATCCAGGTGCTGATGGTTTTGCCGCTGCTATCACGCAGTTC
CATGGTCGCACCCGCCAGTTCCTTGCCATCCTCGTCACGTTTGCTAAACTTAATGTGGGTCGCGCTGTCA
CCGCTGCCCTGGAAATACAGGTTCTCGGTGGTCGGGATATCGTAGTCGTGGTGGTGGTGGTGATGCATAT
GTATATCTCCTTCTTAAAGTTAAACAAAATTATTTCTAGAGGGGAATTGTTATCCGCTCACAATTCCCCT
ATAGTGAGTCGTATTAATTTCGCGGGATCGAGATCTCGATCCTCTACGCCGGACGCATCGTGGCCGGCAT
CACCGGCGCCACAGGTGCGGTTGCTGGCGCCTATATCGCCGACATCACCGATGGGGAAGATCGGGCTCGC
CACTTCGGGCTCATGAGCGCTTGTTTCGGCGTGGGTATGGTGGCAGGCCCCGTGGCCGGGGGACTGTTGG
GCGCCATCTCCTTGCATGCACCATTCCTTGCGGCGGCGGTGCTCAACGGCCTCAACCTACTACTGGGCTG
CTTCCTAATGCAGGAGTCGCATAAGGGAGAGCGTCGAGATCCCGGACACCATCGAATGGCGCAAAACCTT
TCGCGGTATGGCATGATAGCGCCCGGAAGAGAGTCAATTCAGGGTGGTGAATGTGAAACCAGTAACGTTA
TACGATGTCGCAGAGTATGCCGGTGTCTCTTATCAGACCGTTTCCCGCGTGGTGAACCAGGCCAGCCACG
TTTCTGCGAAAACGCGGGAAAAAGTGGAAGCGGCGATGGCGGAGCTGAATTACATTCCCAACCGCGTGGC
ACAACAACTGGCGGGCAAACAGTCGTTGCTGATTGGCGTTGCCACCTCCAGTCTGGCCCTGCACGCGCCG
TCGCAAATTGTCGCGGCGATTAAATCTCGCGCCGATCAACTGGGTGCCAGCGTGGTGGTGTCGATGGTAG
AACGAAGCGGCGTCGAAGCCTGTAAAGCGGCGGTGCACAATCTTCTCGCGCAACGCGTCAGTGGGCTGAT
CATTAACTATCCGCTGGATGACCAGGATGCCATTGCTGTGGAAGCTGCCTGCACTAATGTTCCGGCGTTA
TTTCTTGATGTCTCTGACCAGACACCCATCAACAGTATTATTTTCTCCCATGAAGACGGTACGCGACTGG
GCGTGGAGCATCTGGTCGCATTGGGTCACCAGCAAATCGCGCTGTTAGCGGGCCCATTAAGTTCTGTCTC
GGCGCGTCTGCGTCTGGCTGGCTGGCATAAATATCTCACTCGCAATCAAATTCAGCCGATAGCGGAACGG
GAAGGCGACTGGAGTGCCATGTCCGGTTTTCAACAAACCATGCAAATGCTGAATGAGGGCATCGTTCCCA
CTGCGATGCTGGTTGCCAACGATCAGATGGCGCTGGGCGCAATGCGCGCCATTACCGAGTCCGGGCTGCG
CGTTGGTGCGGATATCTCGGTAGTGGGATACGACGATACCGAAGACAGCTCATGTTATATCCCGCCGTTA
ACCACCATCAAACAGGATTTTCGCCTGCTGGGGCAAACCAGCGTGGACCGCTTGCTGCAACTCTCTCAGG
GCCAGGCGGTGAAGGGCAATCAGCTGTTGCCCGTCTCACTGGTGAAAAGAAAAACCACCCTGGCGCCCAA
TACGCAAACCGCCTCTCCCCGCGCGTTGGCCGATTCATTAATGCAGCTGGCACGACAGGTTTCCCGACTG
GAAAGCGGGCAGTGAGCGCAACGCAATTAATGTAAGTTAGCTCACTCATTAGGCACCGGGATCTCGACCG
ATGCCCTTGAGAGCCTTCAACCCAGTCAGCTCCTTCCGGTGGGCGCGGGGCATGACTATCGTCGCCGCAC
TTATGACTGTCTTCTTTATCATGCAACTCGTAGGACAGGTGCCGGCAGCGCTCTGGGTCATTTTCGGCGA
GGACCGCTTTCGCTGGAGCGCGACGATGATCGGCCTGTCGCTTGCGGTATTCGGAATCTTGCACGCCCTC
GCTCAAGCCTTCGTCACTGGTCCCGCCACCAAACGTTTCGGCGAGAAGCAGGCCATTATCGCCGGCATGG
CGGCCGACGCGCTGGGCTACGTCTTGCTGGCGTTCGCGACGCGAGGCTGGATGGCCTTCCCCATTATGAT
TCTTCTCGCTTCCGGCGGCATCGGGATGCCCGCGTTGCAGGCCATGCTGTCCAGGCAGGTAGATGACGAC
CATCAGGGACAGCTTCAAGGATCGCTCGCGGCTCTTACCAGCCTAACTTCGATCATTGGACCGCTGATCG
TCACGGCGATTTATGCCGCCTCGGCGAGCACATGGAACGGGTTGGCATGGATTGTAGGCGCCGCCCTATA
CCTTGTCTGCCTCCCCGCGTTGCGTCGCGGTGCATGGAGCCGGGCCACCTCGACCTGAATGGAAGCCGGC
GGCACCTCGCTAACGGATTCACCACTCCAAGAATTGGAGCCAATCAATTCTTGCGGAGAACTGTGAATGC
GCAAACCAACCCTTGGCAGAACATATCCATCGCGTCCGCCATCTCCAGCAGCCGCACGCGGCGCATCTCG
GGCAGCGTTGGGTCCTGGCCACGGGTGCGCATGATCGTGCTCCTGTCGTTGAGGACCCGGCTAGGCTGGC
GGGGTTGCCTTACTGGTTAGCAGAATGAATCACCGATACGCGAGCGAACGTGAAGCGACTGCTGCTGCAA
AACGTCTGCGACCTGAGCAACAACATGAATGGTCTTCGGTTTCCGTGTTTCGTAAAGTCTGGAAACGCGG
AAGTCAGCGCCCTGCACCATTATGTTCCGGATCTGCATCGCAGGATGCTGCTGGCTACCCTGTGGAACAC
CTACATCTGTATTAACGAAGCGCTGGCATTGACCCTGAGTGATTTTTCTCTGGTCCCGCCGCATCCATAC
CGCCAGTTGTTTACCCTCACAACGTTCCAGTAACCGGGCATGTTCATCATCAGTAACCCGTATCGTGAGC
ATCCTCTCTCGTTTCATCGGTATCATTACCCCCATGAACAGAAATCCCCCTTACACGGAGGCATCAGTGA
CCAAACAGGAAAAAACCGCCCTTAACATGGCCCGCTTTATCAGAAGCCAGACATTAACGCTTCTGGAGAA
ACTCAACGAGCTGGACGCGGATGAACAGGCAGACATCTGTGAATCGCTTCACGACCACGCTGATGAGCTT
TACCGCAGCTGCCTCGCGCGTTTCGGTGATGACGGTGAAAACCTCTGACACATGCAGCTCCCGGAGACGG
TCACAGCTTGTCTGTAAGCGGATGCCGGGAGCAGACAAGCCCGTCAGGGCGCGTCAGCGGGTGTTGGCGG
GTGTCGGGGCGCAGCCATGACCCAGTCACGTAGCGATAGCGGAGTGTATACTGGCTTAACTATGCGGCAT
CAGAGCAGATTGTACTGAGAGTGCACCATTGCGGTGTGAAATACCGCACAGATGCGTAAGGAGAAAATAC
CGCATCAGGCGCTCTTCCGCTTCCTCGCTCACTGACTCGCTGCGCTCGGTCGTTCGGCTGCGGCGAGCGG
TATCAGCTCACTCAAAGGCGGTAATACGGTTATCCACAGAATCAGGGGATAACGCAGGAAAGAACATGTG
AGCAAAAGGCCAGCAAAAGGCCAGGAACCGTAAAAAGGCCGCGTTGCTGGCGTTTTTCCATAGGCTCCGC
CCCCCTGACGAGCATCACAAAAATCGACGCTCAAGTCAGAGGTGGCGAAACCCGACAGGACTATAAAGAT
ACCAGGCGTTTCCCCCTGGAAGCTCCCTCGTGCGCTCTCCTGTTCCGACCCTGCCGCTTACCGGATACCT
GTCCGCCTTTCTCCCTTCGGGAAGCGTGGCGCTTTCTCATAGCTCACGCTGTAGGTATCTCAGTTCGGTG
TAGGTCGTTCGCTCCAAGCTGGGCTGTGTGCACGAACCCCCCGTTCAGCCCGACCGCTGCGCCTTATCCG
GTAACTATCGTCTTGAGTCCAACCCGGTAAGACACGACTTATCGCCACTGGCAGCAGCCACTGGTAACAG
GATTAGCAGAGCGAGGTATGTAGGCGGTGCTACAGAGTTCTTGAAGTGGTGGCCTAACTACGGCTACACT
AGAAGGACAGTATTTGGTATCTGCGCTCTGCTGAAGCCAGTTACCTTCGGAAAAAGAGTTGGTAGCTCTT
GATCCGGCAAACAAACCACCGCTGGTAGCGGTGGTTTTTTTGTTTGCAAGCAGCAGATTACGCGCAGAAA
AAAAGGATCTCAAGAAGATCCTTTGATCTTTTCTACGGGGTCTGACGCTCAGTGGAACGAAAACTCACGT
TAAGGGATTTTGGTCATGAGATTATCAAAAAGGATCTTCACCTAGATCCTTTTAAATTAAAAATGAAGTT
TTAAATCAATCTAAAGTATATATGAGTAAACTTGGTCTGACAGTTACCAATGCTTAATCAGTGAGGCACC
TATCTCAGCGATCTGTCTATTTCGTTCATCCATAGTTGCCTGACTCCCCGTCGTGTAGATAACTACGATA
CGGGAGGGCTTACCATCTGGCCCCAGTGCTGCAATGATACCGCGAGACCCACGCTCACCGGCTCCAGATT
TATCAGCAATAAACCAGCCAGCCGGAAGGGCCGAGCGCAGAAGTGGTCCTGCAACTTTATCCGCCTCCAT
CCAGTCTATTAATTGTTGCCGGGAAGCTAGAGTAAGTAGTTCGCCAGTTAATAGTTTGCGCAACGTTGTT
GCCATTGCTGCAGGCATCGTGGTGTCACGCTCGTCGTTTGGTATGGCTTCATTCAGCTCCGGTTCCCAAC
GATCAAGGCGAGTTACATGATCCCCCATGTTGTGCAAAAAAGCGGTTAGCTCCTTCGGTCCTCCGATCGT
TGTCAGAAGTAAGTTGGCCGCAGTGTTATCACTCATGGTTATGGCAGCACTGCATAATTCTCTTACTGTC
ATGCCATCCGTAAGATGCTTTTCTGTGACTGGTGAGTACTCAACCAAGTCATTCTGAGAATAGTGTATGC
GGCGACCGAGTTGCTCTTGCCCGGCGTCAACACGGGATAATACCGCGCCACATAGCAGAACTTTAAAAGT
GCTCATCATTGGAAAACGTTCTTCGGGGCGAAAACTCTCAAGGATCTTACCGCTGTTGAGATCCAGTTCG
ATGTAACCCACTCGTGCACCCAACTGATCTTCAGCATCTTTTACTTTCACCAGCGTTTCTGGGTGAGCAA
AAACAGGAAGGCAAAATGCCGCAAAAAAGGGAATAAGGGCGACACGGAAATGTTGAATACTCATACTCTT
CCTTTTTCAATATTATTGAAGCATTTATCAGGGTTATTGTCTCATGAGCGGATACATATTTGAATGTATT
TAGAAAAATAAACAAATAGGGGTTCCGCGCACATTTCCCCGAAAAGTGCCACCTGACGTCTAAGAAACCA
TTATTATCATGACATTAACCTATAAAAATAGGCGTATCACGAGGCCCTTTCGTCTTCAAGAA
